>Addgene plasmid #178545 | pBAD_TatABmCherryC | addgene full sequence | sequence record 392795 | Addgene NGS Result
ATCGATGCATAATGTGCCTGTCAAATGGACGAAGCAGGGATTCTGCAAACCCTATGCTACTCCGTCAAGC
CGTCAATTGTCTGATTCGTTACCAATTATGACAACTTGACGGCTACATCATTCACTTTTTCTTCACAACC
GGCACGGAACTCGCTCGGGCTGGCCCCGGTGCATTTTTTAAATACCCGCGAGAAATAGAGTTGATCGTCA
AAACCAACATTGCGACCGACGGTGGCGATAGGCATCCGGGTGGTGCTCAAAAGCAGCTTCGCCTGGCTGA
TACGTTGGTCCTCGCGCCAGCTTAAGACGCTAATCCCGAACTGCTGGCGGAAAAGATGTGACAGACGCGA
CGGCGACAAGCAAACATGCTGTGCGACGCTGGCGATATCAAAATTGCTGTCTGCCAGGTGATCGCTGATG
TACTGACAAGCCTCGCGTACCCGATTATCCATCGGTGGATGGAGCGACTCGTTAATCGCTTCCATGCGCC
GCAGTAACAATTGCTCAAGCAGATTTATCGCCAGCAGCTCCGAATAGCGCCCTTCCCCTTGCCCGGCGTT
AATGATTTGCCCAAACAGGTCGCTGAAATGCGGCTGGTGCGCTTCATCCGGGCGAAAGAACCCCGTATTG
GCAAATATTGACGGCCAGTTAAGCCATTCATGCCAGTAGGCGCGCGGACGAAAGTAAACCCACTGGTGAT
ACCATTCGCGAGCCTCCGGATGACGACCGTAGTGATGAATCTCTCCTGGCGGGAACAGCAAAATATCACC
CGGTCGGCAAACAAATTCTCGTCCCTGATTTTTCACCACCCCCTGACCGCGAATGGTGAGATTGAGAATA
TAACCTTTCATTCCCAGCGGTCGGTCGATAAAAAAATCGAGATAACCGTTGGCCTCAATCGGCGTTAAAC
CCGCCACCAGATGGGCATTAAACGAGTATCCCGGCAGCAGGGGATCATTTTGCGCTTCAGCCATACTTTT
CATACTCCCGCCATTCAGAGAAGAAACCAATTGTCCATATTGCATCAGACATTGCCGTCACTGCGTCTTT
TACTGGCTCTTCTCGCTAACCAAACCGGTAACCCCGCTTATTAAAAGCATTCTGTAACAAAGCGGGACCA
AAGCCATGACAAAAACGCGTAACAAAAGTGTCTATAATCACGGCAGAAAAGTCCACATTGATTATTTGCA
CGGCGTCACACTTTGCTATGCCATAGCATTTTTATCCATAAGATTAGCGGATCCTACCTGACGCTTTTTA
TCGCAACTCTCTACTGTTTCTCCATACCCGTTTTTTTGGGCTAGCAGGAGGAATTCACCATGGCCGTGTA
ACGTATAATGCGGCTTTGTTTAATCATCATCTACCACAGAGGAACATGTATGGGTGGTATCAGTATTTGG
CAGTTATTGATTATTGCCGTCATCGTTGTACTGCTTTTTGGCACCAAAAAGCTCGGCTCCATCGGTTCCG
ATCTTGGTGCGTCGATCAAAGGCTTTAAAAAAGCAATGAGCGATGATGAACCAAAGCAGGATAAAACCAG
TCAGGATGCTGATTTTACTGCGAAAACTATCGCCGATAAGCAGGCGGATACGAATCAGGAACAGGCTAAA
ACAGAAGACGCGAAGCGCCACGATAAAGAGCAGGTGTAATCCGTGTTTGATATCGGTTTTAGCGAACTGC
TATTGGTGTTCATCATCGGCCTCGTCGTTCTGGGGCCGCAACGACTGCCTGTGGCGGTAAAAACGGTAGC
GGGCTGGATTCGCGCGTTGCGTTCACTGGCGACAACGGTGCAGAACGAACTGACCCAGGAGTTAAAACTC
CAGGAGTTTCAGGACAGTCTGAAAAAGGTTGAAAAGGCGAGCCTCACTAACCTGACGCCCGAACTGAAAG
CGTCGATGGATGAACTACGCCAGGCCGCGGAGTCGATGAAGCGTTCCTACGTTGCAAACGATCCTGAAAA
GGCGAGCGATGAAGCGCACACCATCCATAACCCGGTGGTGAAAGATAATGAAGCTGCGCATGAGGGCGTA
ACGCCTGCCGCTGCACAAACGCAGGCCAGTTCGCCGGAACAGAAGCCAGAAACCACGCCAGAGCCGGTGG
TAAAACCTGCTGCGGACGCTGAACCGAAAACCGCTGCACCTTCCCCTTCGTCGAGTGATAAACCGTATAC
CCGGGTACCGGTCGCCACCATGGTGAGCAAGGGCGAGGAGGATAACATGGCCATCATCAAGGAGTTCATG
CGCTTCAAGGTGCACATGGAGGGCTCCGTGAACGGCCACGAGTTCGAGATCGAGGGCGAGGGCGAGGGCC
GCCCCTACGAGGGCACCCAGACCGCCAAGCTGAAGGTGACCAAGGGTGGCCCCCTGCCCTTCGCCTGGGA
CATCCTGTCCCCTCAGTTCATGTACGGCTCCAAGGCCTACGTGAAGCACCCCGCCGACATCCCCGACTAC
TTGAAGCTGTCCTTCCCCGAGGGCTTCAAGTGGGAGCGCGTGATGAACTTCGAGGACGGCGGCGTGGTGA
CCGTGACCCAGGACTCCTCCCTGCAGGACGGCGAGTTCATCTACAAGGTGAAGCTGCGCGGCACCAACTT
CCCCTCCGACGGCCCCGTAATGCAGAAGAAGACCATGGGCTGGGAGGCCTCCTCCGAGCGGATGTACCCC
GAGGACGGCGCCCTGAAGGGCGAGATCAAGCAGAGGCTGAAGCTGAAGGACGGCGGCCACTACGACGCTG
AGGTCAAGACCACCTACAAGGCCAAGAAGCCCGTGCAGCTGCCCGGCGCCTACAACGTCAACATCAAGTT
GGACATCACCTCCCACAACGAGGACTACACCATCGTGGAACAGTACGAACGCGCCGAGGGCCGCCACTCC
ACCGGCGGCATGGACGAGCTGTACAAGTAGCGGCCGCGACTCTAGAATTCCAACTGAGCGCCGGTCGCTA
CCATTACCAACTTGTCTGGTGTCAAAAATAATAGGCCTACTAGTCATGTCTGTAGAAGATACTCAACCGC
TTATCACGCATCTGATTGAGCTGCGTAAGCGTCTGCTGAACTGCATTATCGCGGTGATCGTGATATTCCT
GTGTCTGGTCTATTTCGCCAATGACATCTATCACCTGGTATCCGCGCCATTGATCAAGCAGTTGCCGCAA
GGTTCAACGATGATCGCCACCGACGTGGCCTCGCCGTTCTTTACGCCGATCAAGCTGACCTTTATGGTGT
CGCTGATTCTGTCAGCGCCGGTGATTCTCTATCAGGTGTGGGCATTTATCGCCCCAGCGCTGTATAAGCA
TGAACGTCGCCTGGTGGTGCCGCTGCTGGTTTCCAGCTCTCTGCTGTTTTATATCGGCATGGCATTCGCC
TACTTTGTGGTCTTTCCGCTGGCATTTGGCTTCCTTGCCAATACCGCGCCGGAAGGGGTGCAGGTATCCA
CCGACATCGCCAGCTATTTAAGCTTCGTTATGGCGCTGTTTATGGCGTTTGGTGTCTCCTTTGAAGTGCC
GGTAGCAATTGTGCTGCTGTGCTGGATGGGGATTACCTCGCCAGAAGACTTACGCAAAAAACGCCCGTAT
GTGCTGGTTGGTGCATTCGTTGTCGGGATGTTGCTGACGCCGCCGGATGTCTTCTCGCAAACGCTGTTGG
CGATCCCGATGTACTGTCTGTTTGAAATCGGTGTCTTCTTCTCACGCTTTTACGTTGGTAAAGGGCGAAA
TCGGGAAGAGGAAAACGACGCTGAAGCAGAAAGCGAAAAAACTGAAGAATAAATTCAACCGCCTCTAGAG
TCGACCTGCAGGCATGCAAGCTTGGCTGTTTTGGCGGATGAGAGAAGATTTTCAGCCTGATACAGATTAA
ATCAGAACGCAGAAGCGGTCTGATAAAACAGAATTTGCCTGGCGGCAGTAGCGCGGTGGTCCCACCTGAC
CCCATGCCGAACTCAGAAGTGAAACGCCGTAGCGCCGATGGTAGTGTGGGGTCTCCCCATGCGAGAGTAG
GGAACTGCCAGGCATCAAATAAAACGAAAGGCTCAGTCGAAAGACTGGGCCTTTCGTTTTATCTGTTGTT
TGTCGGTGAACGCTCTCCTGAGTAGGACAAATCCGCCGGGAGCGGATTTGAACGTTGCGAAGCAACGGCC
CGGAGGGTGGCGGGCAGGACGCCCGCCATAAACTGCCAGGCATCAAATTAAGCAGAAGGCCATCCTGACG
GATGGCCTTTTTGCGTTTCTACAAACTCTTTTGTTTATTTTTCTAAATACATTCAAATATGTATCCGCTC
ATGAGACAATAACCCTGATAAATGCTTCAATAATATTGAAAAAGGAAGAGTATGAGTATTCAACATTTCC
GTGTCGCCCTTATTCCCTTTTTTGCGGCATTTTGCCTTCCTGTTTTTGCTCACCCAGAAACGCTGGTGAA
AGTAAAAGATGCTGAAGATCAGTTGGGTGCACGAGTGGGTTACATCGAACTGGATCTCAACAGCGGTAAG
ATCCTTGAGAGTTTTCGCCCCGAAGAACGTTTTCCAATGATGAGCACTTTTAAAGTTCTGCTATGTGGCG
CGGTATTATCCCGTGTTGACGCCGGGCAAGAGCAACTCGGTCGCCGCATACACTATTCTCAGAATGACTT
GGTTGAGTACTCACCAGTCACAGAAAAGCATCTTACGGATGGCATGACAGTAAGAGAATTATGCAGTGCT
GCCATAACCATGAGTGATAACACTGCGGCCAACTTACTTCTGACAACGATCGGAGGACCGAAGGAGCTAA
CCGCTTTTTTGCACAACATGGGGGATCATGTAACTCGCCTTGATCGTTGGGAACCGGAGCTGAATGAAGC
CATACCAAACGACGAGCGTGACACCACGATGCCTGCAGCAATGGCAACAACGTTGCGCAAACTATTAACT
GGCGAACTACTTACTCTAGCTTCCCGGCAACAATTAATAGACTGGATGGAGGCGGATAAAGTTGCAGGAC
CACTTCTGCGCTCGGCCCTTCCGGCTGGCTGGTTTATTGCTGATAAATCTGGAGCCGGTGAGCGTGGGTC
TCGCGGTATCATTGCAGCACTGGGGCCAGATGGTAAGCCCTCCCGTATCGTAGTTATCTACACGACGGGG
AGTCAGGCAACTATGGATGAACGAAATAGACAGATCGCTGAGATAGGTGCCTCACTGATTAAGCATTGGT
AACTGTCAGACCAAGTTTACTCATATATACTTTAGATTGATT
[125 nt withheld, positions 5223-5347]
C
[141 nt withheld, positions 5349-5489]
CCTTTGACGTTGGAGTCCACGTTCTTT
[37 nt withheld, positions 5517-5553]
ACCCTATCTCGGGCTATTCTTTTGATTTATAAGGGATTTTGCCGATTTCGGCCTATTGGTTAAAAAATGA
GCTGATTTAACAAAAATTTAACGCGAATTTTAACAAAATATTAACGTTTACAATTTAAAAGGATCTAGGT
GAAGATCCTTTTTGATAATCTCATGACCAAAATCCCTTAACGTGAGTTTTCGTTCCACTGAGCGTCAGAC
CCCGTAGAAAAGATCAAAGGATCTTCTTGAGATCCTTTTTTTCTGCGCGTAATCTGCTGCTTGCAAACAA
AAAAACCACCGCTACCAGCGGTGGTTTGTTTGCCGGATCAAGAGCTACCAACTCTTTTTCCGAAGGTAAC
TGGCTTCAGCAGAGCGCAGATACCAAATACTGTCCTTCTAGTGTAGCCGTAGTTAGGCCACCACTTCAAG
AACTCTGTAGCACCGCCTACATACCTCGCTCTGCTAATCCTGTTACCAGTGGCTGCTGCCAGTGGCGATA
AGTCGTGTCTTACCGGGTTGGACTCAAGACGATAGTTACCGGATAAGGCGCAGCGGTCGGGCTGAACGGG
GGGTTCGTGCACACAGCCCAGCTTGGAGCGAACGACCTACACCGAACTGAGATACCTACAGCGTGAGCTA
TGAGAAAGCGCCACGCTTCCCGAAGGGAGAAAGGCGGACAGGTATCCGGTAAGCGGCAGGGTCGGAACAG
GAGAGCGCACGAGGGAGCTTCCAGGGGGAAACGCCTGGTATCTTTATAGTCCTGTCGGGTTTCGCCACCT
CTGACTTGAGCGTCGATTTTTGTGATGCTCGTCAGGGGGGCGGAGCCTATGGAAAAACGCCAGCAACGCG
GCCTTTTTACGGTTCCTGGCCTTTTGCTGGCCTTTTGCTCACATGTTCTTTCCTGCGTTATCCCCTGATT
CTGTGGATAACCGTATTACCGCCTTTGAGTGAGCTGATACCGCTCGCCGCAGCCGAACGACCGAGCGCAG
CGAGTCAGTGAGCGAGGAAGCGGAAGAGCGCCTGATGCGGTATTTTCTCCTTACGCATCTGTGCGGTATT
TCACACCGCATAGGGTCATGGCTGCGCCCCGACACCCGCCAACACCCGCTGACGCGCCCTGACGGGCTTG
TCTGCTCCCGGCATCCGCTTACAGACAAGCTGTGACCGTCTCCGGGAGCTGCATGTGTCAGAGGTTTTCA
CCGTCATCACCGAAACGCGCGAGGCAGAAGGAGATGGCGCCCAACAGTCCCCCGGCCACGGGGCCTGCCA
CCATACCCACGCCGAAACAAGCGCTCATGAGCCCGAAGTGGCGAGCCCGATCTTCCCCATCGGTGATGTC
GGCGATATAGGCGCCAGCAACCGCACCTGTGGCGCCGGTGATGCCGGCCACGATGCGTCCGGCGTAGAGG
ATCTGCTCATGTTTGACAGCTTATC
Features (pLannotate 1.2.2; 18 found; start..end, strand, type, name):
     96..974     -  CDS            araC: L-arabinose regulatory protein; araC
   1001..1285    +  promoter       araBAD promoter: araBAD; promoter of the L-arabinose operon of E. coli; the araC regulatory gene is transcribed in the opposite direction (Guzman et al., 1995)
   1380..1646    +  CDS            tatA: TATA_ECOLI - Also known as mttA1, yigT. Experimental evidence at protein level: Swiss-Prot protein existence level 1. Part of the twin-arginine translocation (Tat) system that transports large folded proteins containing a characteristic twin- arginine motif in their signal peptide across membranes. TatA could form the protein-conducting channel of the Tat system. From Escherichia coli (strain K12).
   1656..2165    +  CDS            tatB: TATB_ECOLI - Also known as mttA2, ysgB. Experimental evidence at protein level: Swiss-Prot protein existence level 1. Part of the twin-arginine translocation (Tat) system that transports large folded proteins containing a characteristic twin- arginine motif in their signal peptide across membranes. Together with TatC, TatB is part of a receptor directly interacting with Tat signal peptides. TatB may form an oligomeric binding site that transiently accommodates folded Tat precursor proteins before their translocation. From Escherichia coli (strain K12).
   2190..2900    +  CDS            mCherry: monomeric derivative of DsRed fluorescent protein (Shaner et al., 2004) mammalian codon-optimized
   2986..3759    +  CDS            tatC: TATC_ECOLI - Also known as mttB, yigU, yigV. Experimental evidence at protein level: Swiss-Prot protein existence level 1. Part of the twin-arginine translocation (Tat) system that transports large folded proteins containing a characteristic twin- arginine motif in their signal peptide across membranes. Together with TatB, TatC is part of a receptor directly interacting with Tat signal peptides. From Escherichia coli (strain K12).
   3772..3803    +  misc_feature   MCS (fragment): pUC18/19 multiple cloning site
   3887..4002    +  ncRNA          5S rRNA: Accession: RF00001 - 5S ribosomal RNA
   4006..4092    +  terminator     rrnB T1 terminator: Escherichia coli rrnB; transcription terminator T1 from the E. coli rrnB gene
   4184..4211    +  terminator     rrnB T2 terminator: transcription terminator T2 from the E. coli rrnB gene
   4230..4321    +  promoter       AmpR promoter: bla
   4322..5182    +  CDS            AmpR: β-lactamase; bla; confers resistance to ampicillin, carbenicillin, and related antibiotics
   5224..5604    +  rep_origin     M13 ori (sequence partly withheld): M13 bacteriophage origin of replication; arrow indicates direction of (+) strand synthesis
   5790..6378    +  rep_origin     ori: high-copy-number ColE1/pMB1/pBR322/pUC origin of replication
   6564..6615    -  misc_feature   bom (fragment): basis of mobility region from pBR322
   6731..6770    -  CDS            rop (fragment): Rop protein, which maintains plasmids at low copy number; rop
   6771..6956    -  CDS            TcR (fragment): tetracycline efflux protein; tet; confers resistance to tetracycline
   6966..6       +  promoter       tet promoter (fragment) (across the origin): E. coli promoter for tetracycline efflux protein gene
