[The description below was written by a language model from this plasmid's Addgene catalogue record and pLannotate feature annotations shown in this document.]
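Description:
pBAD_TatABmCherryC is a bacterial expression plasmid of about 7 kb built on the pBAD22 backbone. It co-expresses the three core components of the Escherichia coli twin-arginine translocation (Tat) system, with TatB carrying a C-terminal mCherry fluorescent tag. It replicates in E. coli through a ColE1/pMB1-type origin and is selected with ampicillin via the bla (β-lactamase) gene. An M13 phage origin is also annotated. Short fragments of bom, rop, the tetracycline resistance gene and the tet promoter are remnants of the pBR322 lineage and are not expected to be functional. The record lists copy number as unknown.

The roughly 2.4 kb insert, cloned between NheI and SalI sites, lies downstream of the arabinose-inducible araBAD promoter. The regulator gene araC is encoded divergently on the same plasmid, so expression can be controlled with L-arabinose. (The catalogue field names the promoter "araC", but the feature table shows araBAD driving the insert.) The genes are arranged in their operon order, tatA, tatB, then tatC, all on the same strand. The mCherry coding sequence follows tatB after a short linker region, consistent with the recorded TatB–mCherry fusion. Transcription ends at the rrnB T1 and T2 terminators that follow a residual multiple cloning site fragment and a 5S rRNA segment.

TatB and TatC together form the receptor complex that recognises twin-arginine signal peptides, and TatA is thought to contribute the protein-conducting channel for folded substrates. According to the record, the plasmid is a derivative of pTatABC. The associated studies concern FRET-based kinetics of precursor binding and the oligomeric state of the functional Tat receptor complex, which suggests its use for fluorescence measurements of that complex.
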