Addgene plasmid #178545: pBAD_TatABmCherryC
Purpose: pTatABC with an mCherry fluorescent protein tag at the end of TatB.
Depositing lab: Siegfried Musser. Depositing organization: Texas A&M Health Science Center. Publication: Oligomerization state of the functional bacterial twin-arginine translocation (Tat) receptor complex. Sharma A, Chowdhury R, Musser SM. Commun Biol. 2022 Sep 19;5(1):988. doi: 10.1038/s42003-022-03952-2. PubMed 36123532.
Backbone
  Vector backbone: pBAD22
  Backbone size w/o insert (bp): 4596
  Total vector size (bp): 6979
  Vector type: Bacterial Expression
Growth in bacteria
  Bacterial resistance: Ampicillin, 100 μg/mL
  Growth temperature: 37°C
  Growth strain: DH5alpha
  Copy number: Unknown
Gene/Insert
  Gene/Insert name: TatA, TatBmCherry, TatC
  Species: Escherichia coli and Discoma sp.
  Insert size (bp): 2383
  GenBank ID: NC_000913.3 AAV52164.1
  Promoter: araC
  Tag / fusion protein: mCherry fused to TatB (C terminal on insert)
  Cloning method: Restriction Enzyme; 5′ cloning site NheI (not destroyed); 3′ cloning site SalI (not destroyed)
  Sequencing primers: 5′ TCTCTACTGTTTCTCCAT; 3′ GCGTTCTGATTTAATCTG
Resource information
  A portion of this plasmid was derived from a plasmid made by: Yahr & Wickner, 2001, EMBO J. 20:2472-2479.
Terms and licenses: Academic/Nonprofit Terms; Industry Terms: Not Available to Industry
Depositor comments: Construction of this vector is described in Whitaker N, Bageshwar UK, Musser SM. Kinetics of precursor interactions with the bacterial Tat translocase detected by real-time FRET. J Biol Chem. 2012 Mar 30;287:11252-60; PubMed ID: 22315217; DOI:10.1074/jbc.M111.324525
How to cite: pBAD_TatABmCherryC was a gift from Siegfried Musser (Addgene plasmid # 178545 ; http://n2t.net/addgene:178545 ; RRID:Addgene_178545)
